>Addgene plasmid #182279 | pCDNA3_cAMPFIRE-L | addgene full sequence | sequence record 356419 | Addgene NGS Result
AAGCTTGCCGCCACCATGGCGGCCGCAATGGTGAGCAAGGGCGAGGAGCTGTTCACCGGGGTGGTGCCCA
TCCTGGTCGAGCTGGACGGCGACGTAAACGGCCACAAGTTCAGCGTGTCCGGCGAGGGCGAGGGCGATGC
CACCTACGGCAAGCTGACCCTGAAGTTCATCTGCACCACCGGCAAGCTGCCCGTGCCCTGGCCCACCCTC
GTGACCACCCTGTCCTGGGGCGTGCAGTGCTTCGCCCGCTACCCCGACCACATGAAGCAGCACGACTTCT
TCAAGTCCGCCATGCCCGAAGGCTACGTCCAGGAGCGCACCATCTTCTTCAAGGACGACGGCAACTACAA
GACCCGCGCCGAGGTGAAGTTCGAGGGCGACACCCTGGTGAACCGCATCGAGCTGAAGGGCATCGACTTC
AAGGAGGACGGCAACATCCTGGGGCACAAGCTGGAGTACAACTACTTTAGCGACAACGTCTATATCACCG
CCGACAAGCAGAAGAACGGCATCAAGGCCAACTTCAAGATCCGCCACAACATCGAGGACGGCGGCGTGCA
GCTCGCCGACCACTACCAGCAGAACACCCCCATCGGCGACGGCCCCGTGCTGCTGCCCGACAACCACTAC
CTGAGCACCCAGTCCAAGCTGAGCAAAGACCCCAACGAGAAGCGCGATCACATGGTCCTGCTGGAGTTCG
TGACCGCCGCCCGATATCAGCCCGTGGGAACTCATGAGATGGAGGAGGAGTTGGCCGAAGCTGTGGCCCT
GCTCTCCCAGCGGGGGCCTGACGCCCTGCTCACTGTGGCACTTCGAAAGCCCCCAGGTCAGCGCACGGAT
GAAGAGCTGGACCTCATCTTTGAGGAGCTGCTGCACATCAAGGCTGTGGCCCACCTCTCCAACTCGGTGA
AGCGAGAATTAGCGGCTGTTCTGCTCTTTGAACCACACAGCAAGGCAGGGACCGTGTTGTTCAGCCAGGG
GGACAAGGGCACTTCGTGGTACATTATCTGGAAGGGATCTGTCAACGTGGTGACCCATGGCAAGGGGCTG
GTCACCACCCTGCATGAGGGAGATGATTTTGGAGAGCTGGCTCTGGTGAATGATGCACCCCGGGCAGCCA
CCATCATCCTGCGAGAAGACAACTGTCATTTCCTGCGTGTGGACAAGCAGGACTTCAACCGTATCATCAA
GGATGTGGAGGCAAAGACCATGCGGCTGGAAGAACATGGCAAAGTGGTGCTGGTGCTGGAGAGAGCCTCT
CAGGGCGCCGGCCCTTCCCGACCCCCAACCCCAGGCAGGAACCGGTATACAGTGATGTCTGGCACCCCAG
AGAAGATCCTAGAGCTTCTGTTGGAGGCCATGGGACCAGATTCCAGTGCTCATGACCCAACAGAGACATT
CCTCAGCGACTTCCTCCTGACCCACAGGGTCTTCATGCCCAGCGCCCAACTCTGCGCTGCCCTTCTGCAC
CACTTCCATGTGGAGCCTGCGGGTGGCAGCGAGCAGGAGCGCAGCACCTACGTCTGCAACAAGAGGCAGC
AGATCTTGCGGCTGGTCAGCCAGTGGGTGGCCCTGTATGGCTCCATGCTCCACACTGACCCTGTGGCCAC
CAGCTTCCTCCAGAAACTCTCAGACCTGGTGGGCAGGGACACCCGACTCAGCAACCTGCTGAGGGAGCAG
TGGCCAGAGAGGCGGCGATGCCACAGGTTGGAGAATGGCTGTGGGAATGCATCTCCTCAGATGAAGGCCC
GGAACTTGCCTGTTTGGCTCCCCAACCAGGACGAGCCCCTTCCTGGCAGCAGCTGTGCCATCCAAGTTGG
GGATAAAGTCCCCTATGACATCTGCCGGCCAGACCACTCAGTGTTGACCCTGCAGCTGCCTGTGACAGCC
TCCGTGAGAGAGGTGATGGCAGCGTTGGCCCAGGAGGATGGCTGGACCAAGGGGCAGGTGCTGGTGAAGG
TCAATTCTGCAGGTGATGCCATTGGCCTGCAGCCAGATGCCCGTGGTGTGGCCACATCTCTGGGGCTCAA
TGAGCGTCTCTTTGTTGTCAACCCACAGGAAGCGCATGAGCTGATCCCACACCCTGACCAGCTGGGGCCC
ACTGTGGGCTCTGCTGAGGGGCTGGACCTGGTGAGTGCCAAGGACCTGGCAGGCCAGCTGACGGACCACG
ACTGGAGCCTCTTCAACAGTATCCACCAGGTGGAGCTGATCCACTATGTGCTGGGCCCCCAGCATCTGCG
GGATGTCACCACCGCCAACCTGGAGCGCTTCATGCGCCGCTTCAATGAGCTGCAGTACTGGGTGGCCACC
GAGCTGTGTCTCTGCCCCGTGCCCGGCCCCCGGGCCCAGCTGCTCAGGAAGTTCATTAAGCTGGCGGCCC
ACCTCAAGGAGCAGAAGAATCTCAATTCCTTCTTTGCCGTCATGTTTGGCCTCAGCAACTCGGCCATCAG
CCGCCTAGCCCACACCTGGGAGCGGCTGCCCCACAAAGTCCGGAAGCTGTACTCCGCCCTCGAGAGGCTG
CTGGATCCCTCATGGAACCACCGGGTATACCGACTGGCCCTCGCCAAGCTCTCCCCTCCTGTCATCCCCT
TCATGCCCCTTCTTGCAGCAGACATGGCCGCCATTCATGAGGGAAACCACACACTAGTGGAGAATCTCAT
CAACTTTGAGAAGATGAGAATGATGGCCAGAGCCGCGCGGATGCTGCACCACTGCCGAAGCCACAACCCT
GTGCCTCTCTCACCACTCAGAAGCCGAGTTTCCCACCTCCACGAGGACAGCCAGGTGGCGAGGATTTCCA
CATGCTCGGAGCAGTCCCTGAGCACCCGGAGTCCAGCCAGCACCTGGGCTTATGTCCAGCAGCTGAAGGT
CATTGACAACCAGCGGGAACTCTCCCGCCTCTCCCGAGAGCTGGAGCCAGCTAGCGAGCTCATGGACGGC
GGCGTGCAGCTCGCCGACCACTACCAGCAGAACACCCCCATCGGCGACGGCCCCGTGCTGCTGCCCGACA
ACCACTACCTGAGCTACCAGTCCGCCCTGAGCAAAGACCCCAACGAGAAGCGCGATCACATGGTCCTGCT
GGAGTTCGTGACCGCCGCCGGGATCACTCTCGGCATGGACGAGCTGTACAAGGGTGGCAGCGGTGGCATG
GTGAGCAAGGGCGAGGAGCTGTTCACCGGGGTGGTGCCCATCCTGGTCGAGCTGGACGGCGACGTAAACG
GCCACAAGTTCAGCGTGTCCGGCGAGGGCGAGGGCGATGCCACCTACGGCAAGCTGACCCTGAAGCTGAT
CTGCACCACCGGCAAGCTGCCCGTGCCCTGGCCCACCCTCGTGACCACCCTGGGCTACGGCCTGCAGTGC
TTCGCCCGCTACCCCGACCACATGAAGCAGCACGACTTCTTCAAGTCCGCCATGCCCGAAGGCTACGTCC
AGGAGCGCACCATCTTCTTCAAGGACGACGGCAACTACAAGACCCGCGCCGAGGTGAAGTTCGAGGGCGA
CACCCTGGTGAACCGCATCGAGCTGAAGGGCATCGACTTCAAGGAGGACGGCAACATCCTGGGGCACAAG
CTGGAGTACAACTACAACAGCCACAACGTCTATATCACCGCCGACAAGCAGAAGAACGGCATCAAGGCCA
ACTTCAAGATCCGCCACAACATCGAGCCGAATTTTGTCTTCCTGATCGGCGCCGCAGGAATACTCTTCGT
ATCTAGCGAGCTCATGGACGGCGGCGTGCAGCTCGCCGACCACTACCAGCAGAACACCCCCATCGGCGAC
GGCCCCGTGCTGCTGCCCGACAACCACTACCTGAGCTACCAGTCCGCCCTGAGCAAAGACCCCAACGAGA
AGCGCGATCACATGGTCCTGCTGGAGTTCGTGACCGCCGCCGGGATCACTCTCGGCATGGACGAGCTGTA
CAAGGGTGGCAGCGGTGGCATGGTGAGCAAGGGCGAGGAGCTGTTCACCGGGGTGGTGCCCATCCTGGTC
GAGCTGGACGGCGACGTAAACGGCCACAAGTTCAGCGTGTCCGGCGAGGGCGAGGGCGATGCCACCTACG
GCAAGCTGACCCTGAAGCTGATCTGCACCACCGGCAAGCTGCCCGTGCCCTGGCCCACCCTCGTGACCAC
CCTGGGCTACGGCCTGCAGTGCTTCGCCCGCTACCCCGACCACATGAAGCAGCACGACTTCTTCAAGTCC
GCCATGCCCGAAGGCTACGTCCAGGAGCGCACCATCTTCTTCAAGGACGACGGCAACTACAAGACCCGCG
CCGAGGTGAAGTTCGAGGGCGACACCCTGGTGAACCGCATCGAGCTGAAGGGCATCGACTTCAAGGAGGA
CGGCAACATCCTGGGGCACAAGCTGGAGTACAACTACAACAGCCACAACGTCTATATCACCGCCGACAAG
CAGAAGAACGGCATCAAGGCCAACTTCAAGATCCGCCACAACATCGAGCCGAATTCCCTCGAGGTTAACG
CGGCGCGCCTCTAATCTAGAGGGCCCTATTCTATAGTGTCACCTAAATGCTAGAGCTCGCTGATCAGCCT
CGACTGTGCCTTCTAGTTGCCAGCCATCTGTTGTTTGCCCCTCCCCCGTGCCTTCCTTGACCCTGGAAGG
TGCCACTCCCACTGTCCTTTCCTAATAAAATGAGGAAATTGCATCGCATTGTCTGAGTAGGTGTCATTCT
ATTCTGGGGGGTGGGGTGGGGCAGGACAGCAAGGGGGAGGATTGGGAAGACAATAGCAGGCATGCTGGGG
ATGCGGTGGGCTCTATGGCTTCTGAGGCGGAAAGAACCAGCTGGGGCTCTAGGGGGTATCCCC
[124 nt withheld, positions 4824-4947]
C
[91 nt withheld, positions 4949-5039]
A
[49 nt withheld, positions 5041-5089]
CCTTTGACGTTGGAGTCCACGTTCTTT
[37 nt withheld, positions 5117-5153]
ACCCTATCTCGGTCTATTCTTTTGATTTATAAGGGATTTTGCCGATTTCGGCCTATTGGTTAAAAAATGA
GCTGATTTAACAAAAATTTAACGCGAATTAATTCTGTGGAATGTGTGTCAGTTAGGGTGTGGAAAGTCCC
CAGGCTCCCCAGCAGGCAGAAGTATGCAAAGCATGCATCTCAATTAGTCAGCAACCAGGTGTGGAAAGTC
CCCAGGCTCCCCAGCAGGCAGAAGTATGCAAAGCATGCATCTCAATTAGTCAGCAACCATAGTCCCGCCC
CTAACTCCGCCCATCCCGCCCCTAACTCCGCCCAGTTCCGCCCATTCTCCGCCCCATGGCTGACTAATTT
TTTTTATTTATGCAGAGGCCGAGGCCGCCTCTGCCTCTGAGCTATTCCAGAAGTAGTGAGGAGGCTTTTT
TGGAGGCCTAGGCTTTTGCAAAAAGCTCCCGGGAGCTTGTATATCCATTTTCGGATCTGATCAAGAGACA
GGATGAGGATCGTTTCGCATGATTGAACAAGATGGATTGCACGCAGGTTCTCCGGCCGCTTGGGTGGAGA
GGCTATTCGGCTATGACTGGGCACAACAGACAATCGGCTGCTCTGATGCCGCCGTGTTCCGGCTGTCAGC
GCAGGGGCGCCCGGTTCTTTTTGTCAAGACCGACCTGTCCGGTGCCCTGAATGAACTGCAGGACGAGGCA
GCGCGGCTATCGTGGCTGGCCACGACGGGCGTTCCTTGCGCAGCTGTGCTCGACGTTGTCACTGAAGCGG
GAAGGGACTGGCTGCTATTGGGCGAAGTGCCGGGGCAGGATCTCCTGTCATCTCACCTTGCTCCTGCCGA
GAAAGTATCCATCATGGCTGATGCAATGCGGCGGCTGCATACGCTTGATCCGGCTACCTGCCCATTCGAC
CACCAAGCGAAACATCGCATCGAGCGAGCACGTACTCGGATGGAAGCCGGTCTTGTCGATCAGGATGATC
TGGACGAAGAGCATCAGGGGCTCGCGCCAGCCGAACTGTTCGCCAGGCTCAAGGCGCGCATGCCCGACGG
CGAGGATCTCGTCGTGACCCATGGCGATGCCTGCTTGCCGAATATCATGGTGGAAAATGGCCGCTTTTCT
GGATTCATCGACTGTGGCCGGCTGGGTGTGGCGGACCGCTATCAGGACATAGCGTTGGCTACCCGTGATA
TTGCTGAAGAGCTTGGCGGCGAATGGGCTGACCGCTTCCTCGTGCTTTACGGTATCGCCGCTCCCGATTC
GCAGCGCATCGCCTTCTATCGCCTTCTTGACGAGTTCTTCTGAGCGGGACTCTGGGGTTCGAAATGACCG
ACCAAGCGACGCCCAACCTGCCATCACGAGATTTCGATTCCACCGCCGCCTTCTATGAAAGGTTGGGCTT
CGGAATCGTTTTCCGGGACGCCGGCTGGATGATCCTCCAGCGCGGGGATCTCATGCTGGAGTTCTTCGCC
CACCCCAACTTGTTTATTGCAGCTTATAATGGTTACAAATAAAGCAATAGCATCACAAATTTCACAAATA
AAGCATTTTTTTCACTGCATTCTAGTTGTGGTTTGTCCAAACTCATCAATGTATCTTATCATGTCTGTAT
ACCGTCGACCTCTAGCTAGAGCTTGGCGTAATCATGGTCATAGCTGTTTCCTGTGTGAAATTGTTATCCG
CTCACAATTCCACACAACATACGAGCCGGAAGCATAAAGTGTAAAGCCTGGGGTGCCTAATGAGTGAGCT
AACTCACATTAATTGCGTTGCGCTCACTGCCCGCTTTCCAGTCGGGAAACCTGTCGTGCCAGCTGCATTA
ATGAATCGGCCAACGCGCGGGGAGAGGCGGTTTGCGTATTGGGCGCTCTTCCGCTTCCTCGCTCACTGAC
TCGCTGCGCTCGGTCGTTCGGCTGCGGCGAGCGGTATCAGCTCACTCAAAGGCGGTAATACGGTTATCCA
CAGAATCAGGGGATAACGCAGGAAAGAACATGTGAGCAAAAGGCCAGCAAAAGGCCAGGAACCGTAAAAA
GGCCGCGTTGCTGGCGTTTTTCCATAGGCTCCGCCCCCCTGACGAGCATCACAAAAATCGACGCTCAAGT
CAGAGGTGGCGAAACCCGACAGGACTATAAAGATACCAGGCGTTTCCCCCTGGAAGCTCCCTCGTGCGCT
CTCCTGTTCCGACCCTGCCGCTTACCGGATACCTGTCCGCCTTTCTCCCTTCGGGAAGCGTGGCGCTTTC
TCATAGCTCACGCTGTAGGTATCTCAGTTCGGTGTAGGTCGTTCGCTCCAAGCTGGGCTGTGTGCACGAA
CCCCCCGTTCAGCCCGACCGCTGCGCCTTATCCGGTAACTATCGTCTTGAGTCCAACCCGGTAAGACACG
ACTTATCGCCACTGGCAGCAGCCACTGGTAACAGGATTAGCAGAGCGAGGTATGTAGGCGGTGCTACAGA
GTTCTTGAAGTGGTGGCCTAACTACGGCTACACTAGAAGAACAGTATTTGGTATCTGCGCTCTGCTGAAG
CCAGTTACCTTCGGAAAAAGAGTTGGTAGCTCTTGATCCGGCAAACAAACCACCGCTGGTAGCGGTGGTT
TTTTTGTTTGCAAGCAGCAGATTACGCGCAGAAAAAAAGGATCTCAAGAAGATCCTTTGATCTTTTCTAC
GGGGTCTGACGCTCAGTGGAACGAAAACTCACGTTAAGGGATTTTGGTCATGAGATTATCAAAAAGGATC
TTCACCTAGATCCTTTTAAATTAAAAATGAAGTTTTAAATCAATCTAAAGTATATATGAGTAAACTTGGT
CTGACAGTTACCAATGCTTAATCAGTGAGGCACCTATCTCAGCGATCTGTCTATTTCGTTCATCCATAGT
TGCCTGACTCCCCGTCGTGTAGATAACTACGATACGGGAGGGCTTACCATCTGGCCCCAGTGCTGCAATG
ATACCGCGAGACCCACGCTCACCGGCTCCAGATTTATCAGCAATAAACCAGCCAGCCGGAAGGGCCGAGC
GCAGAAGTGGTCCTGCAACTTTATCCGCCTCCATCCAGTCTATTAATTGTTGCCGGGAAGCTAGAGTAAG
TAGTTCGCCAGTTAATAGTTTGCGCAACGTTGTTGCCATTGCTACAGGCATCGTGGTGTCACGCTCGTCG
TTTGGTATGGCTTCATTCAGCTCCGGTTCCCAACGATCAAGGCGAGTTACATGATCCCCCATGTTGTGCA
AAAAAGCGGTTAGCTCCTTCGGTCCTCCGATCGTTGTCAGAAGTAAGTTGGCCGCAGTGTTATCACTCAT
GGTTATGGCAGCACTGCATAATTCTCTTACTGTCATGCCATCCGTAAGATGCTTTTCTGTGACTGGTGAG
TACTCAACCAAGTCATTCTGAGAATAGTGTATGCGGCGACCGAGTTGCTCTTGCCCGGCGTCAATACGGG
ATAATACCGCGCCACATAGCAGAACTTTAAAAGTGCTCATCATTGGAAAACGTTCTTCGGGGCGAAAACT
CTCAAGGATCTTACCGCTGTTGAGATCCAGTTCGATGTAACCCACTCGTGCACCCAACTGATCTTCAGCA
TCTTTTACTTTCACCAGCGTTTCTGGGTGAGCAAAAACAGGAAGGCAAAATGCCGCAAAAAAGGGAATAA
GGGCGACACGGAAATGTTGAATACTCATACTCTTCCTTTTTCAATATTATTGAAGCATTTATCAGGGTTA
TTGTCTCATGAGCGGATACATATTTGAATGTATTTAGAAAAATAAACAAATAGGGGTTCCGCGCACATTT
CCCCGAAAAGTGCCACCTGACGTCGACGGATCGGGAGATCTCCCGATCCCCTATGGTGCACTCTCAGTAC
AATCTGCTCTGATGCCGCATAGTTAAGCCAGTATCTGCTCCCTGCTTGTGTGTTGGAGGTCGCTGAGTAG
TGCGCGAGCAAAATTTAAGCTACAACAAGGCAAGGCTTGACCGACAATTGCATGAAGAATCTGCTTAGGG
TTAGGCGTTTTGCGCTGCTTCGCGATGTACGGGCCAGATATACGCGTTGACATTGATTATTGACTAGTTA
TTAATAGTAATCAATTACGGGGTCATTAGTTCATAGCCCATATATGGAGTTCCGCGTTACATAACTTACG
GTAAATGGCCCGCCTGGCTGACCGCCCAACGACCCCCGCCCATTGACGTCAATAATGACGTATGTTCCCA
TAGTAACGCCAATAGGGACTTTCCATTGACGTCAATGGGTGGAGTATTTACGGTAAACTGCCCACTTGGC
AGTACATCAAGTGTATCATATGCCAAGTACGCCCCCTATTGACGTCAATGACGGTAAATGGCCCGCCTGG
CATTATGCCCAGTACATGACCTTATGGGACTTTCCTACTTGGCAGTACATCTACGTATTAGTCATCGCTA
TTACCATGGTGATGCGGTTTTGGCAGTACATCAATGGGCGTGGATAGCGGTTTGACTCACGGGGATTTCC
AAGTCTCCACCCCATTGACGTCAATGGGAGTTTGTTTTGGCACCAAAATCAACGGGACTTTCCAAAATGT
CGTAACAACTCCGCCCCATTGACGCAAATGGGCGGTAGGCGTGTACGGTGGGAGGTCTATATAAGCAGAG
CTCTCTGGCTAACTAGAGAACCCACTGCTTACTGGCTTATCGAAATTAATACGACTCACTATAGGGAGAC
CC
Features (pLannotate 1.2.2; 24 found; start..end, strand, type, name):
     34..747     +  CDS            W1C: W1C is a basic (constitutively fluorescent) cyan fluorescent protein published in 1998, derived from Aequorea victoria.
    718..2919    +  CDS            RAPGEF3 (fragment): RPGF3_HUMAN - Also known as CGEF1, EPAC, EPAC1. Experimental evidence at protein level: Swiss-Prot protein existence level 1. Guanine nucleotide exchange factor (GEF) for RAP1A and RAP2A small GTPases that is activated by binding cAMP. Through simultaneous binding of PDE3B to RAPGEF3 and PIK3R6 is assembled in a signaling complex in which it activates the PI3K gamma complex and which is involved in angiogenesis. Plays a role in the modulation of the cAMP- induced dynamic control of endothelial barrier function through a pathway that is independent on Rho-mediated signaling. Required for the ac
   2932..3666    +  CDS            cp173Venus: circularly permuted form of the Venus yellow fluorescent protein (Nagai et al., 2004) efficient FRET acceptor for CFP
   3724..4458    +  CDS            cp173Venus: circularly permuted form of the Venus yellow fluorescent protein (Nagai et al., 2004) efficient FRET acceptor for CFP
   4510..4528    -  promoter       SP6 promoter: promoter for bacteriophage SP6 RNA polymerase
   4554..4778    +  polyA_signal   bGH poly(A) signal: bovine growth hormone polyadenylation signal
   4782..4803    +  promoter       SV40 promoter (fragment): SV40 enhancer and early promoter
   4824..5252    +  rep_origin     f1 ori (sequence partly withheld): f1 bacteriophage origin of replication; arrow indicates direction of (+) strand synthesis
   5266..5595    +  promoter       SV40 promoter: SV40 enhancer and early promoter
   5662..6453    +  CDS            neo: KKA2_KLEPN - Also known as kan, nptII. Experimental evidence at protein level: Swiss-Prot protein existence level 1. Resistance to kanamycin, neomycin, paromomycin, ribostamycin, butirosin and gentamicin B. From Klebsiella pneumoniae.
   6477..6635    +  CDS            ble (fragment): BLE_KLEPN - Experimental evidence at protein level: Swiss-Prot protein existence level 1. Binding protein with a strong affinity to the bleomycin family of antibiotics. Binds to CL990; an antimitotic-antibiotic compound. From Klebsiella pneumoniae.
   6630..6751    +  polyA_signal   SV40 poly(A) signal: SV40 polyadenylation signal
   6824..6840    -  protein_bind   lac operator: The lac repressor binds to the lac operator to inhibit transcription in E. coli. This inhibition can be relieved by adding lactose or isopropyl-β-D-thiogalactopyranoside (IPTG). lac repressor encoded by lacI
   6848..6878    -  promoter       lac promoter: promoter for the E. coli lac operon
   6893..6914    -  protein_bind   CAP binding site: CAP binding activates transcription in the presence of cAMP. E. coli catabolite activator protein
   6927..7019    -  CDS            lacI (fragment): lac repressor; lacI; The lac repressor binds to the lac operator to inhibit transcription in E. coli. This inhibition can be relieved by adding lactose or isopropyl-β-D-thiogalactopyranoside (IPTG).
   7202..7790    -  rep_origin     ori: high-copy-number ColE1/pMB1/pBR322/pUC origin of replication
   7961..8821    -  CDS            AmpR: β-lactamase; bla; confers resistance to ampicillin, carbenicillin, and related antibiotics
   8822..8926    -  promoter       AmpR promoter: bla
   8985..9037    -  misc_feature   bom (fragment): basis of mobility region from pBR322
   9192..9571    +  enhancer       CMV enhancer: human cytomegalovirus immediate early enhancer
   9572..9775    +  promoter       CMV promoter: human cytomegalovirus (CMV) immediate early promoter
   9771..9804    +  LTR            5' LTR (truncated) (fragment): truncated 5' long terminal repeat (LTR) from HIV-1
   9820..9838    +  promoter       T7 promoter: promoter for bacteriophage T7 RNA polymerase
