[The description below was written by a language model from this plasmid's Addgene catalogue record and pLannotate feature annotations shown in this document.]
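Description:
pCDNA3_cAMPFIRE-L is a mammalian expression plasmid built on the pCDNA3 backbone that carries the synthetic, genetically encoded cAMP sensor cAMPFIRE-L. In bacteria it is maintained at high copy through a ColE1/pUC-type origin and selected with ampicillin via the AmpR β-lactamase gene. An f1 origin is also present. For mammalian cells, the backbone provides a neomycin phosphotransferase cassette driven by the SV40 enhancer/early promoter and terminated by an SV40 polyadenylation signal, which in principle allows G418 selection of stable transfectants. Short annotated fragments such as ble, lacI, bom, the lac promoter/operator and a brief HIV-1 LTR-like match appear to be backbone remnants or incidental annotation hits rather than functional parts.

The sensor is expressed from the human CMV immediate-early enhancer and promoter and terminated by the bovine growth hormone polyadenylation signal, with T7 and SP6 phage promoters flanking the insert as is standard for pCDNA3. The annotated open reading frame consists of a cyan fluorescent protein derived from Aequorea victoria, followed by a large fragment of human RAPGEF3 (Epac1, a cAMP-activated guanine nucleotide exchange factor), and then two tandem copies of circularly permuted cp173Venus. This layout is characteristic of an Epac-based FRET sensor: the cyan protein serves as donor and the Venus units as acceptor, and cAMP binding to the Epac1 portion changes its conformation and therefore the energy transfer between the fluorophores. The record does not detail the specific mutations or properties that distinguish the "L" variant. The construct is intended for transfection-based expression in mammalian cells to image cAMP dynamics, and the associated work describes these sensors for population and subcellular cAMP imaging.
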