Addgene plasmid #182279: pCDNA3_cAMPFIRE-L
Purpose: Mammalian expression of the cAMP sensor cAMPFIRE-L under a CMV promotor.
Depositing lab: Haining Zhong. Depositing organization: Oregon Health & Science University. Publication: Sensitive genetically encoded sensors for population and subcellular imaging of cAMP in vivo. Massengill CI, Bayless-Edwards L, Ceballos CC, Cebul ER, Cahill J, Bharadwaj A, Wilson E, Qin M, Whorton MR, Baconguis I, Ye B, Mao T, Zhong H. Nat Methods. 2022 Nov;19(11):1461-1471. doi: 10.1038/s41592-022-01646-5. Epub 2022 Oct 27. PubMed 36303019.
Backbone
  Vector backbone: pCDNA3
  Backbone size w/o insert (bp): 5428
  Total vector size (bp): 9846
  Vector type: Mammalian Expression
Growth in bacteria
  Bacterial resistance: Ampicillin, 100 μg/mL
  Growth temperature: 37°C
  Growth strain: DH5alpha
  Copy number: High Copy
Gene/Insert
  Gene/Insert name: cAMPFIRE-L (cAMP sensor)
  Species: Synthetic
Terms and licenses: Academic/Nonprofit Terms; Industry Terms: Not Available to Industry
Depositor comments: Please visit https://doi.org/10.1101/2021.08.27.457999 for bioRxiv preprint.
How to cite: pCDNA3_cAMPFIRE-L was a gift from Haining Zhong (Addgene plasmid # 182279 ; http://n2t.net/addgene:182279 ; RRID:Addgene_182279)
